Addgene plasmid #105367: pJOG124
Purpose: Synthetic biology
Depositing lab: Johannes Stuttmann. Depositing organization: Martin-Luther-Universitaet Halle-Wittenberg. Publication: Peripheral infrastructure vectors and an extended set of plant parts for the Modular Cloning system. Gantner J, Ordon J, Ilse T, Kretschmer C, Gruetzner R, Lofke C, Dagdas Y, Burstenbinder K, Marillonnet S, Stuttmann J. PLoS One. 2018 May 30;13(5):e0197185. doi: 10.1371/journal.pone.0197185. eCollection 2018. PubMed 29847550.
Backbone
  Vector backbone: pAGM1251 (Engler et al., 2014)
  Vector type: Synthetic Biology
Growth in bacteria
  Bacterial resistance: Spectinomycin, 50 μg/mL
  Growth temperature: 37°C
  Growth strain: DH5alpha
  Copy number: High Copy
Gene/Insert
  Gene/Insert name: promotor PAD4 (At3g52430)
  Species: A. thaliana (mustard weed)
  Mutation: BsaI/ BpiI restriction sites removed
  Cloning method: Restriction Enzyme; 5′ cloning site BpiI (destroyed during cloning); 3′ cloning site BpiI (destroyed during cloning)
  Sequencing primers: 5′ CTTTGAGTGAGCTGATACCG; 3′ GGGTTCCGCGCACATTTC
Terms and licenses: Academic/Nonprofit Terms; Industry Terms: Not Available to Industry
How to cite: pJOG124 was a gift from Johannes Stuttmann (Addgene plasmid # 105367 ; http://n2t.net/addgene:105367 ; RRID:Addgene_105367)
