[The description below was written by a language model from this plasmid's Addgene catalogue record and pLannotate feature annotations shown in this document.]
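Description:
pJOG124 is a small (about 3.5 kb) synthetic-biology plasmid belonging to the plant Modular Cloning (MoClo) system. It is built on the pAGM1251 backbone and holds a single standardized part rather than a complete expression unit. It is maintained in E. coli from a high-copy ColE1/pUC-type origin and selected with spectinomycin through the aadA gene, which also confers streptomycin resistance. aadA lies downstream of a bla (AmpR) promoter. The short integrase, gentamicin acetyltransferase and lacI fragments in the annotation appear to be non-functional remnants carried along with the resistance cassette and the original cloning site.

The insert is the promoter of Arabidopsis thaliana PAD4 (At3g52430). It has been "domesticated" by removing internal BsaI and BpiI recognition sites, so the fragment stays intact during Golden Gate reactions that use these type IIS enzymes. It was cloned through BpiI sites that were destroyed in the process, as is typical when a part is placed into a MoClo entry vector. The automated feature table does not annotate the promoter. By exclusion it presumably lies in the unannotated region downstream of the origin and lacI fragment, but its exact length and boundaries are not stated, nor are its fusion overhangs.

The plasmid serves as a promoter module. It can be combined with coding sequences, tags and terminators from the same toolkit to assemble plant transcription units driven by native PAD4 regulatory sequence, for example for expression or complementation studies in Arabidopsis. The record gives the purpose only as synthetic biology.
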