Features (pLannotate 1.2.2; 6 found; start..end, strand, type, name):
    110..214     +  promoter       AmpR promoter: bla
    205..285     -  CDS            int (fragment): INT2_ECOLX - Protein inferred from homology: Swiss-Prot protein existence level 3. Putative integrase believed to be involved in the insertion of antibiotic resistance genes into plasmids and transposons. From Escherichia coli.
    373..429     +  CDS            GmR (fragment): gentamycin acetyltransferase; aacC1; confers resistance to gentamycin
    436..1224    +  CDS            aadA: S3AD_ECOLX - Experimental evidence at protein level: Swiss-Prot protein existence level 1. Mediates bacterial resistance to the antibiotics streptomycin and spectinomycin. From Escherichia coli.
   1398..1986    +  rep_origin     ori: high-copy-number ColE1/pMB1/pBR322/pUC origin of replication
   2169..2218    +  CDS            lacI (fragment): lac repressor; lacI; The lac repressor binds to the lac operator to inhibit transcription in E. coli. This inhibition can be relieved by adding lactose or isopropyl-β-D-thiogalactopyranoside (IPTG).
>Addgene plasmid #105367 | pJOG124 | addgene full sequence | sequence record 206365 | Addgene NGS Result
GTGGCTCTTCAGTGGACGAAAGGGCCTCGTGATACGCCTATTTTTATAGGTTAATGTCATGATAATAATG
GTTTCTTAGACGTCAGGTGGCACTTTTCGGGGAAATGTGCGCGGAACCCCTATTTGTTTATTTTTCTAAA
TACATTCAAATATGTATCCGCTCATGAGACAATAACCCTGATAAATGCTTCAATAATATTGAAAAAGGAA
GAGTATGCGCTCACGCAACTGGTCCAGAACCTTGACCGAACGCAGCGGTGGTAACGGCGCAGTGGCGGTT
TTCATGGCTTGTTATGACTGTTTTTTTTTGGGGTACAGTCTATGCCTCGGGCATCCAAGCAGCAAGCGCG
TTACGCCGTGGGTCGATGTTTGATGTTATGGAGCAGCAACGATGTTACGCAGCAGGGCAGTCGCCCTAAA
ACAAAGTTAAACATCATGAGGGAAGCGGTGATCGCCGAAGTATCGACTCAACTATCAGAGGTAGTTGGCG
TCATCGAGCGCCATCTCGAACCGACGTTGCTGGCCGTACATTTGTACGGCTCCGCAGTGGATGGCGGCCT
GAAGCCACACAGCGATATTGATTTGCTGGTTACGGTGACCGTAAGGCTTGATGAAACAACGCGGCGAGCT
TTGATCAACGACCTTTTGGAAACTTCGGCTTCCCCTGGAGAGAGCGAGATTCTCCGCGCTGTAGAAGTCA
CCATTGTTGTGCACGACGACATCATTCCGTGGCGTTATCCAGCTAAGCGCGAACTGCAATTTGGAGAATG
GCAGCGCAATGACATTCTTGCAGGTATCTTCGAGCCAGCCACGATCGACATTGATCTGGCTATCTTGCTG
ACAAAAGCAAGAGAACATAGCGTTGCCTTGGTAGGTCCAGCGGCGGAGGAACTCTTTGATCCGGTTCCTG
AACAGGATCTATTTGAGGCGCTAAATGAAACCTTAACGCTATGGAACTCGCCGCCCGACTGGGCTGGCGA
TGAGCGAAATGTAGTGCTTACGTTGTCCCGCATTTGGTACAGCGCAGTAACCGGCAAAATCGCGCCGAAG
GATGTCGCTGCCGACTGGGCAATGGAGCGCCTGCCGGCCCAGTATCAGCCCGTCATACTTGAAGCTAGAC
AGGCTTATCTTGGACAAGAAGAAGATCGCTTGGCCTCGCGCGCAGATCAGTTGGAAGAATTTGTCCATTA
CGTAAAAGGCGAGATCACCAAGGTAGTCGGCAAATAACTGTCAGACCAAGTTTACTCATATATACTTTAG
ATTGATTTAAAACTTCATTTTTAATTTAAAAGGATCTAGGTGAAGATCCTTTTTGATAATCTCATGACCA
AAATCCCTTAACGTGAGTTTTCGTTCCACTGAGCGTCAGACCCCGTAGAAAAGATCAAAGGATCTTCTTG
AGATCCTTTTTTTCTGCGCGTAATCTGCTGCTTGCAAACAAAAAAACCACCGCTACCAGCGGTGGTTTGT
TTGCCGGATCAAGAGCTACCAACTCTTTTTCCGAAGGTAACTGGCTTCAGCAGAGCGCAGATACCAAATA
CTGTTCTTCTAGTGTAGCCGTAGTTAGGCCACCACTTCAAGAACTCTGTAGCACCGCCTACATACCTCGC
TCTGCTAATCCTGTTACCAGTGGCTGCTGCCAGTGGCGATAAGTCGTGTCTTACCGGGTTGGACTCAAGA
CGATAGTTACCGGATAAGGCGCAGCGGTCGGGCTGAACGGGGGGTTCGTGCACACAGCCCAGCTTGGAGC
GAACGACCTACACCGAACTGAGATACCTACAGCGTGAGCTATGAGAAAGCGCCACGCTTCCCGAAGGGAG
AAAGGCGGACAGGTATCCGGTAAGCGGCAGGGTCGGAACAGGAGAGCGCACGAGGGAGCTTCCAGGGGGA
AACGCCTGGTATCTTTATAGTCCTGTCGGGTTTCGCCACCTCTGACTTGAGCGTCGATTTTTGTGATGCT
CGTCAGGGGGGCGGAGCCTATGGAAAAACGCCAGCAACGCGGCCTTTTTACGGTTCCTGGCCTTTTGCTG
GCCTTTTGCTCACATGTTCTTTCCTGCGTTATCCCCTGATTCTGTGGATAACCGTATTACCGCCTTTGAG
TGAGCTGATACCGCTCGCCGCAGCCGAACGACCGAGCGCAGCGAGTCAGTGAGCGAGGAAGCGGAAGAGC
GCCCAATACGCAAACCGCCTCTCCCCGCGCGTTGGCCGATTCATTAATCACTCTGTGGTCTCAGGAGAGC
AATTACAAGATTGCTTTATAGATAAAGCAGATTAGCTAAATAAGTATAGGGAGACGATAACATGTGGTGA
TACAAAGATGTGTCAGATTGATTGTTTAACATCATTTAGTTGAGAAAACTTTGGACGACGACTGACTTCA
TCATATGAGAAAACACCAAGAAAATGTACTACTAGTCTCTAATGGAGAGACTTGGTTATAGAAGTTCATT
GTTTAATTTGAATATTTACTCCAATTCAGGAAAATATCAAAACCAGAAAATTACATGAAAATTACTATAG
ATGGTAGCTTTGCAATGATTATTGTCCGGTTGGATAGTTTCATTGACATTTAGGATTCAGATTATCTCTT
TTATCATTATCAGTTTGTTAAGGCAAGAGTTTTCTAATACATGCTTAAGTCCTAATCATCAGATATTTCT
TCTTCAAACCTTTTTTGTTTTGTTTTGATAATTTGCCCCATTTTGTACTCTAGGTTTTTCCACAAAGATC
CCAAACAGAGATTAAAAGATGACAATGGCATGGACCTTTCAATGCTTTGTTTTTTTGTTAAATTAGATAT
AAACCTTTCCAAACAGTAAATTATCAAATTCATTAACAAGTATCTATATCTCTCTAGTAGAGGTAGACCA
CAACTTAAAAATCTCCTCAAGTCATGGTGGGTCTAACTTGTAGGACTTATATGGGCCAAATTGTATAACT
ATATCATGTTAAGCTGAAACTGAAAGTAATTGGTTCCTTTTAAAAGCTTAGCCAAAAAAACTTCAAAATG
TCTGAGTCAAATGTAGGTTGATTTCTCTGCAATTTCCATGAAAGATAGATAGATAAACTCTTACCAAAGT
TTCTGCATATCAAAAGTTGTCAATTTATGCTCAAGTCTAAACCATTCCGATTACATAGGATCACATGCTT
TGATTCGCATTTTCTTCTACTATATATTTACATATTTTTTTGTCCTCTACACACAATGATTAAAAAATGA
GAATGGACCTACCTTTCACAGCATTTCTTTATTATTATTTTATAAAACCAGTACAATTTTACTAAATTAT
GATGTTAAAGTAAGAGACTTTGAAGAGGACGACTTAGCAAAGACCAAAACCAAGAAATTACATAGGAACA
AGCCAAGAAGATACATAGATAATTTCTTTTTGCTTGTAATATATTTACAACTTCATAAACATCATCGTTC
TGCAACTCTCTACTCGATATCCAATCCATTGAGACCACGAA
